Addgene plasmid #169518: pTS2385-Tier1-PhCMV-fastFT
Purpose: Tier-1 vector encoding PhCMV-driven delayed-maturing fluorescent protein fluorescent timer (FT) with "fast" maturation fastFT (PhCMV-fastFT-pA).
Depositing lab: Martin Fussenegger. Depositing organization: ETH Zurich (Swiss Federal Institute of Technology). Publication: A versatile plasmid architecture for mammalian synthetic biology (VAMSyB). Haellman V, Strittmatter T, Bertschi A, Stucheli P, Fussenegger M. Metab Eng. 2021 Jul;66:41-50. doi: 10.1016/j.ymben.2021.04.003. Epub 2021 Apr 18. PubMed 33857582.
Backbone
  Vector backbone: pMM1 (pcDNA3.1-based)
  Backbone size w/o insert (bp): 4435
  Vector type: Mammalian Expression
  Selectable markers: Neomycin (select with G418)
Growth in bacteria
  Bacterial resistance: Ampicillin, 100 μg/mL
  Growth temperature: 37°C
  Growth strain: DH5alpha
  Copy number: High Copy
Gene/Insert
  Gene/Insert name: PCMV-driven fluorescent timer, fast maturation time (alt name: PCMV-fastFT)
  Species: Synthetic
  Promoter: PhCMV
  Cloning method: Restriction Enzyme; 5′ cloning site Unknown (unknown if destroyed)
  Sequencing primers: 5′ AmpStart; 3′ BGH-rev
Terms and licenses: Academic/Nonprofit Terms; Industry Terms: Not Available to Industry
How to cite: pTS2385-Tier1-PhCMV-fastFT was a gift from Martin Fussenegger (Addgene plasmid # 169518 ; http://n2t.net/addgene:169518 ; RRID:Addgene_169518)
