[The description below was written by a language model from this plasmid's Addgene catalogue record and pLannotate feature annotations shown in this document.]
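Description:
pTS2385-Tier1-PhCMV-fastFT is a mammalian expression plasmid built on pMM1, a pcDNA3.1-derived backbone, and belongs to the "Tier-1" level of the VAMSyB modular plasmid architecture for mammalian synthetic biology, in which it carries a single promoter–gene–terminator unit. The sequenced record is about 5.9 kb. In E. coli it replicates from a high-copy ColE1/pUC-type origin and is selected with ampicillin through the β-lactamase gene and its native promoter. An f1 origin is also present, which allows production of single-stranded DNA. For selection in mammalian cells, an SV40 early promoter drives a neomycin phosphotransferase gene that ends in an SV40 polyadenylation signal and confers G418 resistance. The annotation also picks up short fragments of ble, lacI, an HIV-1 LTR and lac promoter/operator sequences. These look like backbone remnants or partial matches rather than functional parts.

The payload is one expression cassette (PhCMV-fastFT-pA). The human cytomegalovirus immediate-early enhancer and promoter drive a mammalian codon-optimized Fast-FT coding sequence, followed by the bovine growth hormone polyadenylation signal. A T7 promoter sits between the CMV promoter and the open reading frame, as is typical of pcDNA3.1 derivatives. Fast-FT is the fast-maturing member of the mCherry-derived fluorescent timer family. Its chromophore first emits blue and then converts to red, so the blue-to-red ratio indicates how long ago the protein was made. The plasmid therefore gives strong constitutive expression of a time-resolved reporter in transfected mammalian cells. It can be used for following expression timing, and the record suggests it also serves as a building block for assembling higher-tier constructs in the VAMSyB system.
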