Features (pLannotate 1.2.2; 19 found; start..end, strand, type, name):
    123..426     +  enhancer       CMV enhancer: human cytomegalovirus immediate early enhancer
    427..630     +  promoter       CMV promoter: human cytomegalovirus (CMV) immediate early promoter
    626..659     +  LTR            5' LTR (truncated) (fragment): truncated 5' long terminal repeat (LTR) from HIV-1
    675..693     +  promoter       T7 promoter: promoter for bacteriophage T7 RNA polymerase
    734..1438    +  CDS            Fast-FT: blue-to-red fluorescent timer derivative of mCherry (Subach et al., 2009) mammalian codon-optimized
   1499..1723    +  polyA_signal   bGH poly(A) signal: bovine growth hormone polyadenylation signal
   1727..1748    +  promoter       SV40 promoter (fragment): SV40 enhancer and early promoter
   1769..2197    +  rep_origin     f1 ori (sequence partly withheld): f1 bacteriophage origin of replication; arrow indicates direction of (+) strand synthesis
   2211..2540    +  promoter       SV40 promoter: SV40 enhancer and early promoter
   2607..3398    +  CDS            neo: KKA2_KLEPN - Also known as kan, nptII. Experimental evidence at protein level: Swiss-Prot protein existence level 1. Resistance to kanamycin, neomycin, paromomycin, ribostamycin, butirosin and gentamicin B. From Klebsiella pneumoniae.
   3422..3580    +  CDS            ble (fragment): BLE_KLEPN - Experimental evidence at protein level: Swiss-Prot protein existence level 1. Binding protein with a strong affinity to the bleomycin family of antibiotics. Binds to CL990; an antimitotic-antibiotic compound. From Klebsiella pneumoniae.
   3575..3696    +  polyA_signal   SV40 poly(A) signal: SV40 polyadenylation signal
   3769..3785    -  protein_bind   lac operator: The lac repressor binds to the lac operator to inhibit transcription in E. coli. This inhibition can be relieved by adding lactose or isopropyl-β-D-thiogalactopyranoside (IPTG). lac repressor encoded by lacI
   3793..3823    -  promoter       lac promoter: promoter for the E. coli lac operon
   3838..3859    -  protein_bind   CAP binding site: CAP binding activates transcription in the presence of cAMP. E. coli catabolite activator protein
   3872..3964    -  CDS            lacI (fragment): lac repressor; lacI; The lac repressor binds to the lac operator to inhibit transcription in E. coli. This inhibition can be relieved by adding lactose or isopropyl-β-D-thiogalactopyranoside (IPTG).
   4147..4735    -  rep_origin     ori: high-copy-number ColE1/pMB1/pBR322/pUC origin of replication
   4906..5766    -  CDS            AmpR: β-lactamase; bla; confers resistance to ampicillin, carbenicillin, and related antibiotics
   5767..5871    -  promoter       AmpR promoter: bla
>Addgene plasmid #169518 | pTS2385-Tier1-PhCMV-fastFT | addgene full sequence | sequence record 364518 | Addgene NGS Result
TGACGTCGACGGATCGGGAGATCTCCACGCGTGGTACCCTCGAGTTGACATTGATTATTGAGTAGTTATT
AATAGTAATCAATTACGGGGTCATTAGTTCATAGCCCATATATGGAGTTCCGCGTTACATAACTTACGGT
AAATGGCCCGCCTGGCTGACCGCCCAACGACCCCCGCCCATTGACGTCAATAATGACGTATGTTCCCATA
GTAACGCCAATAGGGACTTTCCATTGACGTCAATGGGTGGAGTATTTACGGTAAACTGCCCACTTGGCAG
TACATCAAGTGTATCATATGCCAAGTACGCCCCCTATTGACGTCAATGACGGTAAATGGCCCGCCTGGCA
TTATGCCCAGTACATGACCTTATGGGACTTTCCTACTTGGCAGTACATCTACGTATTAGTCATCGCTATT
ACCATGGTGATGCGGTTTTGGCAGTACATCAATGGGCGTGGATAGCGGTTTGACTCACGGGGATTTCCAA
GTCTCCACCCCATTGACGTCAATGGGAGTTTGTTTTGGCACCAAAATCAACGGGACTTTCCAAAATGTCG
TAACAACTCCGCCCCATTGACGCAAATGGGCGGTAGGCGTGTACGGTGGGAGGTCTATATAAGCAGAGCT
CTCTGGCTAACTAGAGAACCCACTGCTTACTGGCTTATCGAAATTAATACGACTCACTATAGGGAGACCC
AAGCTGTTCGAAGCGGAATTCACCATGACTAGTGTGAGCAAGGGCGAGGAGGATAACATGGCCATCATCA
AAGAGTTCATGCGTTTCAAAGTGCACGTGGAGGGTTCCGTGAACGGCCACGAGTTCGAGATCGAGGGCGA
GGGCAAGGGCCGCCCCTACGAGGGCACCCAGACCGCCAAGCTGAAGGTGACCAAGGGTGGCCCCCTGCCC
TTCGCCTGGGACATCCTGTCCCCTCAGTTCATGTACGGCTCCAGGGCCTACGTGAAGCATCCCGCCGACA
TCCCCGACTACTGGAAGCTGTCCTTCCCCGAGGGCTTCAAGTGGGAGCGCGTGATGAACTTCGAGGACGG
CGGCGTGGTGACCGTGACCCAGGACTCCTCCCTGCAGGACGGCGAGTTCATCTACAAGGTGAAGCTGCGC
GGAACTAACTTCCCCTCCGACGGCCCCGTAATGCAGAAGAAGACCATGGGCTGGGAGGCCTCCACCGAGC
GGATGTACCCCGAGGACGGCGCCCTGAAGGGCGAGATCAAGCAGAGGCTGAAGCTGAAGGACGGCGGCCA
CTACGACGCTGAGGTCAAGACCACCTACAAGGCCAAGAAGCCCGTGCAGCTGCCCGGCGCTTACAACGTC
AATATCAAGTTGGACATCACATCCCACAACGAGGACTACACCATCGTGGAACAGTACGAACGCTCCGAGG
GCCGCCACTCCACCGGCGGCATGGACGAGCTGTACAAGGCTAGCGGATCCACCGGTGTCTAGAAAGCTTT
GAGGCCGGCCTGCAGGGATCAGCCTCGACTGTGCCTTCTAGTTGCCAGCCATCTGTTGTTTGCCCCTCCC
CCGTGCCTTCCTTGACCCTGGAAGGTGCCACTCCCACTGTCCTTTCCTAATAAAATGAGGAAATTGCATC
GCATTGTCTGAGTAGGTGTCATTCTATTCTGGGGGGTGGGGTGGGGCAGGACAGCAAGGGGGAGGATTGG
GAAGACAATAGCAGGCATGCTGGGGATGCGGTGGGCTCTATGGCTTCTGAGGCGGAAAGAACCAGCTGGG
GCTCTAGGGGGTATCCCC
[124 nt withheld, positions 1769-1892]
C
[91 nt withheld, positions 1894-1984]
A
[49 nt withheld, positions 1986-2034]
CCTTTGACGTTGGAGTCCACGTTCTTT
[37 nt withheld, positions 2062-2098]
ACCCTATCTCGGTCTATTCTTTTGATTTATAAGGGATTTTGCCGATTTCGGCCTATTGGTTAAAAAATGA
GCTGATTTAACAAAAATTTAACGCGAATTAATTCTGTGGAATGTGTGTCAGTTAGGGTGTGGAAAGTCCC
CAGGCTCCCCAGCAGGCAGAAGTATGCAAAGCATGCATCTCAATTAGTCAGCAACCAGGTGTGGAAAGTC
CCCAGGCTCCCCAGCAGGCAGAAGTATGCAAAGCATGCATCTCAATTAGTCAGCAACCATAGTCCCGCCC
CTAACTCCGCCCATCCCGCCCCTAACTCCGCCCAGTTCCGCCCATTCTCCGCCCCATGGCTGACTAATTT
TTTTTATTTATGCAGAGGCCGAGGCCGCCTCTGCCTCTGAGCTATTCCAGAAGTAGTGAGGAGGCTTTTT
TGGAGGCCTAGGCTTTTGCAAAAAGCTCCCGGGAGCTTGTATATCCATTTTCGGATCTGATCAAGAGACA
GGATGAGGATCGTTTCGCATGATTGAACAAGATGGATTGCACGCAGGTTCTCCGGCCGCTTGGGTGGAGA
GGCTATTCGGCTATGACTGGGCACAACAGACAATCGGCTGCTCTGATGCCGCCGTGTTCCGGCTGTCAGC
GCAGGGGCGCCCGGTTCTTTTTGTCAAGACCGACCTGTCCGGTGCCCTGAATGAACTGCAGGACGAGGCA
GCGCGGCTATCGTGGCTGGCCACGACGGGCGTTCCTTGCGCAGCTGTGCTCGACGTTGTCACTGAAGCGG
GAAGGGACTGGCTGCTATTGGGCGAAGTGCCGGGGCAGGATCTCCTGTCATCTCACCTTGCTCCTGCCGA
GAAAGTATCCATCATGGCTGATGCAATGCGGCGGCTGCATACGCTTGATCCGGCTACCTGCCCATTCGAC
CACCAAGCGAAACATCGCATCGAGCGAGCACGTACTCGGATGGAAGCCGGTCTTGTCGATCAGGATGATC
TGGACGAAGAGCATCAGGGGCTCGCGCCAGCCGAACTGTTCGCCAGGCTCAAGGCGCGCATGCCCGACGG
CGAGGATCTCGTCGTGACCCATGGCGATGCCTGCTTGCCGAATATCATGGTGGAAAATGGCCGCTTTTCT
GGATTCATCGACTGTGGCCGGCTGGGTGTGGCGGACCGCTATCAGGACATAGCGTTGGCTACCCGTGATA
TTGCTGAAGAGCTTGGCGGCGAATGGGCTGACCGCTTCCTCGTGCTTTACGGTATCGCCGCTCCCGATTC
GCAGCGCATCGCCTTCTATCGCCTTCTTGACGAGTTCTTCTGAGCGGGACTCTGGGGTTCGAAATGACCG
ACCAAGCGACGCCCAACCTGCCATCACGAGATTTCGATTCCACCGCCGCCTTCTATGAAAGGTTGGGCTT
CGGAATCGTTTTCCGGGACGCCGGCTGGATGATCCTCCAGCGCGGGGATCTCATGCTGGAGTTCTTCGCC
CACCCCAACTTGTTTATTGCAGCTTATAATGGTTACAAATAAAGCAATAGCATCACAAATTTCACAAATA
AAGCATTTTTTTCACTGCATTCTAGTTGTGGTTTGTCCAAACTCATCAATGTATCTTATCATGTCTGTAT
ACCGTCGACCTCTAGCTAGAGCTTGGCGTAATCATGGTCATAGCTGTTTCCTGTGTGAAATTGTTATCCG
CTCACAATTCCACACAACATACGAGCCGGAAGCATAAAGTGTAAAGCCTGGGGTGCCTAATGAGTGAGCT
AACTCACATTAATTGCGTTGCGCTCACTGCCCGCTTTCCAGTCGGGAAACCTGTCGTGCCAGCTGCATTA
ATGAATCGGCCAACGCGCGGGGAGAGGCGGTTTGCGTATTGGGCGCTCTTCCGCTTCCTCGCTCACTGAC
TCGCTGCGCTCGGTCGTTCGGCTGCGGCGAGCGGTATCAGCTCACTCAAAGGCGGTAATACGGTTATCCA
CAGAATCAGGGGATAACGCAGGAAAGAACATGTGAGCAAAAGGCCAGCAAAAGGCCAGGAACCGTAAAAA
GGCCGCGTTGCTGGCGTTTTTCCATAGGCTCCGCCCCCCTGACGAGCATCACAAAAATCGACGCTCAAGT
CAGAGGTGGCGAAACCCGACAGGACTATAAAGATACCAGGCGTTTCCCCCTGGAAGCTCCCTCGTGCGCT
CTCCTGTTCCGACCCTGCCGCTTACCGGATACCTGTCCGCCTTTCTCCCTTCGGGAAGCGTGGCGCTTTC
TCATAGCTCACGCTGTAGGTATCTCAGTTCGGTGTAGGTCGTTCGCTCCAAGCTGGGCTGTGTGCACGAA
CCCCCCGTTCAGCCCGACCGCTGCGCCTTATCCGGTAACTATCGTCTTGAGTCCAACCCGGTAAGACACG
ACTTATCGCCACTGGCAGCAGCCACTGGTAACAGGATTAGCAGAGCGAGGTATGTAGGCGGTGCTACAGA
GTTCTTGAAGTGGTGGCCTAACTACGGCTACACTAGAAGAACAGTATTTGGTATCTGCGCTCTGCTGAAG
CCAGTTACCTTCGGAAAAAGAGTTGGTAGCTCTTGATCCGGCAAACAAACCACCGCTGGTAGCGGTGGTT
TTTTTGTTTGCAAGCAGCAGATTACGCGCAGAAAAAAAGGATCTCAAGAAGATCCTTTGATCTTTTCTAC
GGGGTCTGACGCTCAGTGGAACGAAAACTCACGTTAAGGGATTTTGGTCATGAGATTATCAAAAAGGATC
TTCACCTAGATCCTTTTAAATTAAAAATGAAGTTTTAAATCAATCTAAAGTATATATGAGTAAACTTGGT
CTGACAGTTACCAATGCTTAATCAGTGAGGCACCTATCTCAGCGATCTGTCTATTTCGTTCATCCATAGT
TGCCTGACTCCCCGTCGTGTAGATAACTACGATACGGGAGGGCTTACCATCTGGCCCCAGTGCTGCAATG
ATACCGCGAGACCCACGCTCACCGGCTCCAGATTTATCAGCAATAAACCAGCCAGCCGGAAGGGCCGAGC
GCAGAAGTGGTCCTGCAACTTTATCCGCCTCCATCCAGTCTATTAATTGTTGCCGGGAAGCTAGAGTAAG
TAGTTCGCCAGTTAATAGTTTGCGCAACGTTGTTGCCATTGCTACAGGCATCGTGGTGTCACGCTCGTCG
TTTGGTATGGCTTCATTCAGCTCCGGTTCCCAACGATCAAGGCGAGTTACATGATCCCCCATGTTGTGCA
AAAAAGCGGTTAGCTCCTTCGGTCCTCCGATCGTTGTCAGAAGTAAGTTGGCCGCAGTGTTATCACTCAT
GGTTATGGCAGCACTGCATAATTCTCTTACTGTCATGCCATCCGTAAGATGCTTTTCTGTGACTGGTGAG
TACTCAACCAAGTCATTCTGAGAATAGTGTATGCGGCGACCGAGTTGCTCTTGCCCGGCGTCAATACGGG
ATAATACCGCGCCACATAGCAGAACTTTAAAAGTGCTCATCATTGGAAAACGTTCTTCGGGGCGAAAACT
CTCAAGGATCTTACCGCTGTTGAGATCCAGTTCGATGTAACCCACTCGTGCACCCAACTGATCTTCAGCA
TCTTTTACTTTCACCAGCGTTTCTGGGTGAGCAAAAACAGGAAGGCAAAATGCCGCAAAAAAGGGAATAA
GGGCGACACGGAAATGTTGAATACTCATACTCTTCCTTTTTCAATATTATTGAAGCATTTATCAGGGTTA
TTGTCTCATGAGCGGATACATATTTGAATGTATTTAGAAAAATAAACAAATAGGGGTTCCGCGCACATTT
CCCCGAAAAGTGCCACC
